>Addgene plasmid #197144 | pNM1325 | addgene full sequence | sequence record 392604 | Addgene Partial NGS Result
CCAGATTCGCGTGGATGACTCGCAAATCAGAAGAGACCATCACTCCCTGGAACTTCGAGGAAGTCGTGGA
TAAGGGGGCCTCTGCCCAGTCCTTCATCGAAAGGATGACTAACTTTGATAAAAATCTGCCTAACGAAAAG
GTGCTTCCTAAACACTCTCTGCTGTACGAGTACTTCACAGTTTATAACGAGCTCACCAAGGTCAAATACG
TCACAGAAGGGATGAGAAAGCCAGCATTCCTGTCTGGAGAGCAGAAGAAAGCTATCGTGGACCTCCTCTT
CAAGACGAACCGGAAAGTTACCGTGAAACAGCTCAAAGAAGACTATTTCAAAAAGATTGAATGTTTCGAC
TCTGTTGAAATCAGCGGAGTGGAGGATCGCTTCAACGCATCCCTGGGAACGTATCACGATCTCCTGAAAA
TCATTAAAGACAAGGACTTCCTGGACAATGAGGAGAACGAGGACATTCTTGAGGACATTGTCCTCACCCT
TACGTTGTTTGAAGATAGGGAGATGATTGAAGAACGCTTGAAAACTTACGCTCATCTCTTCGACGACAAA
GTCATGAAACAGCTCAAGAGGCGCCGATATACAGGATGGGGGCGGCTGTCAAGAAAACTGATCAATGGGA
TCCGAGACAAGCAGAGTGGAAAGACAATCCTGGATTTTCTTAAGTCCGATGGATTTGCCAACCGGAACTT
CATGCAGTTGATCCATGATGACTCTCTCACCTTTAAGGAGGACATCCAGAAAGCACAAGTTTCTGGCCAG
GGGGACAGTCTTCACGAGCACATCGCTAATCTTGCAGGTAGCCCAGCTATCAAAAAGGGAATACTGCAGA
CCGTTAAGGTCGTGGATGAACTCGTCAAAGTAATGGGAAGGCATAAGCCCGAGAATATCGTTATCGAGAT
GGCCCGAGAGAACCAAACTACCCAGAAGGGACAGAAGAACAGTAGGGAAAGGATGAAGAGGATTGAAGAG
GGTATAAAAGAACTGGGGTCCCAAATCCTTAAGGAACACCCAGTTGAAAACACCCAGCTTCAGAATGAGA
AGCTCTACCTGTACTACCTGCAGAACGGCAGGGACATGTACGTGGATCAGGAACTGGACATCAATCGGCT
CTCCGACTACGACGTGGATCATATCGTGCCCCAGTCTTTTCTCAAAGATGATTCTATTGATAATAAAGTG
TTGACAAGATCCGATAAAAATAGAGGGAAGAGTGATAACGTCCCCTCAGAAGAAGTTGTCAAGAAAATGA
AAAATTATTGGCGGCAGCTGCTGAACGCCAAACTGATCACACAACGGAAGTTCGATAATCTGACTAAGGC
TGAACGAGGTGGCCTGTCTGAGTTGGATAAAGCCGGCTTCATCAAAAGGCAGCTTGTTGAGACACGCCAG
ATCACCAAGCACGTGGCCCAAATTCTCGATTCACGCATGAACACCAAGTACGATGAAAATGACAAACTGA
TTCGAGAGGTGAAAGTTATTACTCTGAAGTCTAAGCTGGTCTCAGATTTCAGAAAGGACTTTCAGTTTTA
TAAGGTGAGAGAGATCAACAATTACCACCATGCGCATGATGCCTACCTGAATGCAGTGGTAGGCACTGCA
CTTATCAAAAAATATCCCAAGCTTGAATCTGAATTTGTTTACGGAGACTATAAAGTGTACGATGTTAGGA
AAATGATCGCAAAGTCTGAGCAGGAAATAGGCAAGGCCACCGCTAAGTACTTCTTTTACAGCAATATTAT
GAATTTTTTCAAGACCGAGATTACACTGGCCAATGGAGAGATTCGGAAGCGACCACTTATCGAAACAAAC
GGAGAAACAGGAGAAATCGTGTGGGACAAGGGTAGGGATTTCGCGACAGTCCGGAAGGTCCTGTCCATGC
CGCAGGTGAACATCGTTAAAAAGACCGAAGTACAGACCGGAGGCTTCTCCAAGGAAAGTATCCTCCCGAA
AAGGAACAGCGACAAGCTGATCGCACGCAAAAAAGATTGGGACCCCAAGAAATACGGCGGATTCGATTCT
CCTACAGTCGCTTACAGTGTACTGGTTGTGGCCAAAGTGGAGAAAGGGAAGTCTAAAAAACTCAAAAGCG
TCAAGGAACTGCTGGGCATCACAATCATGGAGCGATCAAGCTTCGAAAAAAACCCCATCGACTTTCTCGA
GGCGAAAGGATATAAAGAGGTCAAAAAAGACCTCATCATTAAGCTTCCCAAGTACTCTCTCTTTGAGCTT
GAAAACGGCCGGAAACGAATGCTCGCTAGTGCGGGCGAGCTGCAGAAAGGTAACGAGCTGGCACTGCCCT
CTAAATACGTTAATTTCTTGTATCTGGCCAGCCACTATGAAAAGCTCAAAGGGTCTCCCGAAGATAATGA
GCAGAAACAGCTGTTCGTGGAACAACACAAACACTACCTTGATGAGATCATCGAGCAAATAAGCGAATTC
TCCAAAAGAGTGATCCTCGCCGACGCTAACCTCGATAAGGTGCTTTCTGCTTACAATAAGCACAGGGATA
AGCCCATCAGGGAGCAGGCAGAAAACATTATCCACTTGTTTACTCTGACCAACTTGGGCGCGCCTGCAGC
CTTCAAGTACTTCGACACCACCATAGACAGAAAGCGGTACACCTCTACAAAGGAGGTCCTGGACGCCACA
CTGATTCATCAGTCAATTACGGGGCTCTATGAAACAAGAATCGACCTCTCTCAGCTCGGTGGAGACAGCA
GGGCTGACCCCAAGAAGAAGAGGAAGGTGGGTGGAGGAGGTACCGGCGGTGGAGGCTCAGCAGAATACGT
ACGAGCTCTGTTTGACTTCAATGGGAATGACGAGGAGGATCTCCCCTTTAAGAAGGGCGATATTCTCCGC
ATCAGAGATAAGCCCGAAGAACAATGGTGGAATGCCGAGGATAGCGAAGGGAAAAGGGGCATGATTCTGG
TGCCATATGTGGAGAAATATTCCGGTGACTACAAAGACCATGATGGGGATTACAAAGACCACGACATCGA
CTACAAAGACGACGACGATAAATCAGGGATGACAGACGCCGAGTACGTGCGCATTCATGAGAAACTGGAT
ATTTACACCTTCAAGAAGCAGTTCTTCAACAACAAGAAATCTGTGTCACACCGCTGCTACGTGCTGTTTG
AGTTGAAGCGAAGGGGCGAAAGAAGGGCTTGCTTTTGGGGCTATGCCGTCAACAAGCCCCAAAGTGGCAC
CGAGAGAGGAATACACGCTGAGATATTCAGTATCCGAAAGGTGGAAGAGTATCTTCGGGATAATCCTGGG
CAGTTTACGATCAACTGGTATTCCAGCTGGAGTCCTTGCGCTGATTGTGCCGAGAAAATTCTGGAATGGT
ATAATCAGGAACTTCGGGGAAACGGGCACACATTGAAAATCTGGGCCTGCAAGCTGTACTACGAGAAGAA
TGCCCGGAACCAGATAGGACTCTGGAATCTGAGGGACAATGGTGTAGGCCTGAACGTGATGGTTTCCGAG
CACTATCAGTGTTGTCGGAAGATTTTCATCCAAAGCTCTCATAACCAGCTCAATGAAAACCGCTGGTTGG
AGAAAACACTGAAACGTGCGGAGAAGTGGAGATCCGAGCTGAGCATCATGATCCAGGTCAAGATTCTGCA
TACCACTAAGTCTCCAGCCGTTGGTCCCAAGAAGAAAAGAAAAGTCGGTACCATGACCAACCTTTCCGAC
ATCATAGAGAAGGAAACAGGCAAACAGTTGGTCATCCAAGAGTCGATACTCATGCTTCCTGAAGAAGTTG
AGGAGGTCATTGGGAATAAGCCGGAAAGTGACATTCTCGTACACACTGCGTATGATGAGAGCACCGATGA
GAACGTGATGCTGCTCACGTCAGATGCCCCAGAGTACAAACCCTGGGCTCTGGTGATTCAGGACTCTAAT
GGAGAGAACAAGATCAAGATGCTAGAAGGCAGGGGAAGCCTTCTGACTTGTGGGGATGTGGAAGAAAACC
CTGGTCCATCTAGAATGGCCAAGCCTTTGTCTCAAGAAGAATCCACCCTCATTGAAAGAGCAACGGCTAC
AATCAACAGCATCCCCATCTCTGAAGACTACAGCGTCGCCAGCGCAGCTCTCTCTAGCGACGGCCGCATC
TTCACTGGTGTCAATGTATATCATTTTACTGGGGGACCTTGTGCAGAACTCGTGGTGCTGGGCACTGCTG
CTGCTGCGGCAGCTGGCAACCTGACTTGTATCGTCGCGATCGGAAATGAGAACAGGGGCATCTTGAGCCC
CTGCGGACGGTGCCGACAGGTGCTTCTCGATCTGCATCCTGGGATCAAAGCCATAGTGAAGGACAGTGAT
GGACAGCCGACGGCAGTTGGGATTCGTGAATTGCTGCCCTCTGGTTATGTGTGGGAGGGCTAAATCGATG
ATCTAGAGCTCGCTGATCAGCCTCGACTGTGCCTTCTAGTTGCCAGCCATCTGTTGTTTGCCCCTCCCCC
GTGCCTTCCTTGACCCTGGAAGGTGCCACTCCCACTGTCCTTTCCTAATAAAATGAGGAAATTGCATCGC
ATTGTCTGAGTAGGTGTCATTCTATTCTGGGGGGTGGGGTGGGGCAGGACAGCAAGGGGGAGGATTGGGA
AGACAATAGCAGGCATGCTGGGGATGCGGTGGGCTCTATGGCTTCTGAGGCGGAAAGAACCTGCAGCCCA
AGCTTGGCGTAATCATGGTCATAGCTGTTTCCTGTGTGAAATTGTTATCCGCTCACAATTCCACACAACA
TACGAGCCGGAAGCATAAAGTGTAAAGCCTGGGGTGCCTAATGAGTGAGCTAACTCACATTAATTGCGTT
GCGCTCACTGCCCGCTTTCCAGTCGGGAAACCTGTCGTGCCAGCGGATCTTAAAAGTTTTGTTACTTTAT
AGAAGAAATTTTGAGTTTTTGTTTTTTTTTAATAAATAAATAAACATAAATAAATTGTTTGTTGAATTTA
TTATTAGTATGTAAGTGTAAATATAATAAAACTTAATATCTATTCAAATTAATAAATAAACCTCGATATA
CAGACCGATAAAACACATGCGTCAATTTTACGCATGATTATCTTTAACGTACGTCACAATATGATTATCT
TTCTAGGGTTAATCTAGTATACGCGTTTAATTAATCCAGCTTTTGTTCCCTTTAGTGAGGGTTAATTGCG
CGCTTGGCGTAATCATGGTCATAGCTGTTTCCTGTGTGAAATTGTTATCCGCTCACAATTCCACACAACA
TACGAGCCGGAAGCATAAAGTGTAAAGCCTGGGGTGCCTAATGAGTGAGCTAACTCACATTAATTGCGTT
GCGCTCACTGCCCGCTTTCCAGTCGGGAAACCTGTCGTGCCAGCTGCATTAATGAATCGGCCAACGCGCG
GGGAGAGGCGGTTTGCGTATTGGGCGCTCTTCCGCTTCCTCGCTCACTGACTCGCTGCGCTCGGTCGTTC
GGCTGCGGCGAGCGGTATCAGCTCACTCAAAGGCGGTAATACGGTTATCCACAGAATCAGGGGATAACGC
AGGAAAGAACATGTGAGCAAAAGGCCAGCAAAAGGCCAGGAACCGTAAAAAGGCCGCGTTGCTGGCGTTT
TTCCATAGGCTCCGCCCCCCTGACGAGCATCACAAAAATCGACGCTCAAGTCAGAGGTGGCGAAACCCGA
CAGGACTATAAAGATACCAGGCGTTTCCCCCTGGAAGCTCCCTCGTGCGCTCTCCTGTTCCGACCCTGCC
GCTTACCGGATACCTGTCCGCCTTTCTCCCTTCGGGAAGCGTGGCGCTTTCTCATAGCTCACGCTGTAGG
TATCTCAGTTCGGTGTAGGTCGTTCGCTCCAAGCTGGGCTGTGTGCACGAACCCCCCGTTCAGCCCGACC
GCTGCGCCTTATCCGGTAACTATCGTCTTGAGTCCAACCCGGTAAGACACGACTTATCGCCACTGGCAGC
AGCCACTGGTAACAGGATTAGCAGAGCGAGGTATGTAGGCGGTGCTACAGAGTTCTTGAAGTGGTGGCCT
AACTACGGCTACACTAGAAGAACAGTATTTGGTATCTGCGCTCTGCTGAAGCCAGTTACCTTCGGAAAAA
GAGTTGGTAGCTCTTGATCCGGCAAACAAACCACCGCTGGTAGCGGTGGTTTTTTTGTTTGCAAGCAGCA
GATTACGCGCAGAAAAAAAGGATCTCAAGAAGATCCTTTGATCTTTTCTACGGGGTCTGACGCTCAGTGG
AACGAAAACTCACGTTAAGGGATTTTGGTCATGAGATTATCAAAAAGGATCTTCACCTAGATCCTTTTAA
ATTAAAAATGAAGTTTTAAATCAATCTAAAGTATATATGAGTAAACTTGGTCTGACAGTTACCAATGCTT
AATCAGTGAGGCACCTATCTCAGCGATCTGTCTATTTCGTTCATCCATAGTTGCCTGACTCCCCGTCGTG
TAGATAACTACGATACGGGAGGGCTTACCATCTGGCCCCAGTGCTGCAATGATACCGCGAGACCCACGCT
CACCGGCTCCAGATTTATCAGCAATAAACCAGCCAGCCGGAAGGGCCGAGCGCAGAAGTGGTCCTGCAAC
TTTATCCGCCTCCATCCAGTCTATTAATTGTTGCCGGGAAGCTAGAGTAAGTAGTTCGCCAGTTAATAGT
TTGCGCAACGTTGTTGCCATTGCTACAGGCATCGTGGTGTCACGCTCGTCGTTTGGTATGGCTTCATTCA
GCTCCGGTTCCCAACGATCAAGGCGAGTTACATGATCCCCCATGTTGTGCAAAAAAGCGGTTAGCTCCTT
CGGTCCTCCGATCGTTGTCAGAAGTAAGTTGGCCGCAGTGTTATCACTCATGGTTATGGCAGCACTGCAT
AATTCTCTTACTGTCATGCCATCCGTAAGATGCTTTTCTGTGACTGGTGAGTACTCAACCAAGTCATTCT
GAGAATAGTGTATGCGGCGACCGAGTTGCTCTTGCCCGGCGTCAATACGGGATAATACCGCGCCACATAG
CAGAACTTTAAAAGTGCTCATCATTGGAAAACGTTCTTCGGGGCGAAAACTCTCAAGGATCTTACCGCTG
TTGAGATCCAGTTCGATGTAACCCACTCGTGCACCCAACTGATCTTCAGCATCTTTTACTTTCACCAGCG
TTTCTGGGTGAGCAAAAACAGGAAGGCAAAATGCCGCAAAAAAGGGAATAAGGGCGACACGGAAATGTTG
AATACTCATACTCTTCCTTTTTCAATATTATTGAAGCATTTATCAGGGTTATTGTCTCATGAGCGGATAC
ATATTTGAATGTATTTAGAAAAATAAACAAATAGGGGTTCCGCGCACATTTCCCCGAAAAGTGCCACCTA
AATTGTAAGCGTTAATATTTTGTTAAAATTCGCGTTAAATTTTTGTTAAATCAGCTCATTTTTTAACCAA
TAGGCCGAAATCGGCAAAATCCCTTATAAATCAAAAGAATAGACCGAGATAGGGTTGAGTGTTGTTCCAG
TTTGGAACAAGAGTCCACTATTAAAGAACGTGGACTCCAACGTCAAAGG
[49 nt withheld, positions 7540-7588]
T
[91 nt withheld, positions 7590-7680]
G
[124 nt withheld, positions 7682-7805]
CCCATTCGCCATTCAGGCTGCGCAACTGTTGGGAAGGGCGATCGGTGCGGGCCTCTTCGCTATTACGCCA
GCTGGCGAAAGGGAGATGTGCTGCAAGGCGATTAAGTTGGGTAACGCCAGGGTTTTCCCAGTCACGACGT
TGTAAAACGACGGCCAGTGAGCGCGCGTAATACGACTCACTATAGGGCGAATTGGGGCGCGCCATTCTAG
ATTAACCCTAGAAAGATAGTCTGCGTAAAATTGACGCATGCATTCTTGAAATATTGCTCTCTCTTTCTAA
ATAGCGCGAATCCGTCGCTGTGCATTTAGGACATCTCAGTCGCCGCTTGGAGCTCCCGTGAGGCGTGCTT
GTCAATGCGGTAAGTGTCACTGATTTTGAACTATAACGACCGCGTGAGTCAAAATGACGCATGATTATCT
TTTACGTGACTTTTAAGATTTAACTCATACGATAATTATATTGTTATTTCATGTTCTACTTACGTGATAA
CTTATTATATATATATTTTCTTGTTATAGATATCAACTAGAATGCTAGCATGGGCCCATCTCGACATTGA
TTATTGACTAGTTATTAATAGTAATCAATTACGGGGTCATTAGTTCATAGCCCATATATGGAGTTCCGCG
TTACATAACTTACGGTAAATGGCCCGCCTGGCTGACCGCCCAACGACCCCCGCCCATTGACGTCAATAAT
GACGTATGTTCCCATAGTAACGCCAATAGGGACTTTCCATTGACGTCAATGGGTGGAGTATTTACGGTAA
ACTGCCCACTTGGCAGTACATCAAGTGTATCATATGCCAAGTACGCCCCCTATTGACGTCAATGACGGTA
AATGGCCCGCCTGGCATTATGCCCAGTACATGACCTTATGGGACTTTCCTACTTGGCAGTACATCTACGT
ATTAGTCATCGCTATTACCATGGTCGAGGTGAGCCCCACGTTCTGCTTCACTCTCCCCATCTCCCCCCCC
TCCCCACCCCCAATTTTGTATTTATTTATTTTTTAATTATTTTGTGCAGCGATGGGGGCGGGGGGGGGGG
GGGGGCGCGCCRGGSGGGGGGGGGSGGGGSGRGGGGSGGGGSGGGGSGRGGCGGAGAGGKGCGGCGGCAG
CCAATCAGAGCGGCGCGCTCCGAAAGTTTCCTTTTATGGCGAGGCGGCGGCGGCGGCGGCCCTATAAAAA
GCGAAGCGCGCGGCGGGCGGGAGTCGCTGCGCGCTGCCTTCGCCCCGTGCCCCGCTCCGCCGCCGCCTCG
CGCCGCCCGCCCCGGCTCTGACTGACCGCGTTACTCCCACAGGTGAGCGGGCGGGACGGCCCTTCTCCTC
CGGGCTGTAATTAGCGCTTGGTTTAATGACGGCTTGTTTCTTTTCTGTGGCTGCGTGAAAGCCTTGAGGG
GCTCCGGGAGGGCCCTTTGTGCGGGGGGAGCGGCTCGGGGGGTGCGTGCGTGTGTGTGTGCGTGGGGAGC
GCCGCGTGCGGCTCCGCGCTGCCCGGCGGCTGTGAGCGCTGCGGGCGCGGCGCGGGGCTTTGTGCGCTCC
GCAGTGTGCGCGAGGGGAGCGCGGCCGGGGGCGGTGCCCCGCGGTGCGGGGGGGGCTGCGAGGGGAACAA
AGGCTGCGTGCGGGGTGTGTGCGTGGGGGGGTGAGCAGGGGGTGTGGGCGCGTCGGTCGGGCTGCAACCC
CCCCTGCACCCCCCTCCCCGAGTTGCTGAGCACGGCCCGGCTTCGGGTGCGGGGCTCCGTACGGGGCGTG
GCGCGGGGCTCGCCGTGCCGGGCGGGGGGTGGCGGCAGGTGGGGGTGCCGGGCGGGGCGGGGCCGCCTCG
GGCCGGGGRGGGCTCGGGGGAGGGGCGCGGCGGCCCCCGGAGCGCCGGCGGCTGTCGAGGCGCGGCGAGC
CGCAGCCATTGCCTTTTATGGTAATCGTGCGAGAGGGCGCAGGGACTTCCTTTGTCCCAAATCTGTGCGG
AGCCGAAATCTGGGAGGCGCCGCCGCACCCCCTCTAGCGGGCGCGGGGCGAAGCGGTGCGGCGCCGGCAG
GAAGGAAATGGGCGGGGAGGGCCTTCGTGCGTCGCCGCGCCGCCGTCCCCTTCTCCCTCTCCAGCCTCGG
GGCTGTCCGCGGGGGGACGGCTGCCTTCGGGGGGGACGGGGCAGGGCGGGGTTCGGCTTCTGGCGTGTGA
CCGGCGGCTCTAGAGCCTCTGCTAACCATGTTCATGCCTTCTTCTTTTTCCTACAGCTCCTGGGCAACGT
GCTGGTTATTGTGCTGTCTCATCATTTTGGCAAAGAATTGGGATCCGAATTCCTCGAGGGCGGCCGCATG
GCACCGAAGAAGAAGCGTAAAGTCGGAATCCACGGAGTTCCTGCGGCAATGGACAAGAAGTACTCCATTG
GGCTCGCTATCGGCACAAACAGCGTCGGTTGGGCCGTCATTACGGACGAGTACAAGGTGCCGAGCAAAAA
ATTCAAAGTTCTGGGCAATACCGATCGCCACAGCATAAAGAAGAACCTCATTGGCGCCCTCCTGTTCGAC
TCCGGGGAGACGGCCGAAGCCACGCGGCTCAAAAGAACAGCACGGCGCAGATATACCCGCAGAAAGAATC
GGATCTGCTACCTGCAGGAGATCTTTAGTAATGAGATGGCTAAGGTGGATGACTCTTTCTTCCATAGGCT
GGAGGAGTCCTTTTTGGTGGAGGAGGATAAAAAGCACGAGCGCCACCCAATCTTTGGCAATATCGTGGAC
GAGGTGGCGTACCATGAAAAGTACCCAACCATATATCATCTGAGGAAGAAGCTTGTAGACAGTACTGATA
AGGCTGACTTGCGGTTGATCTATCTCGCGCTGGCGCATATGATCAAATTTCGGGGACACTTCCTCATCGA
GGGGGACCTGAACCCAGACAACAGCGATGTCGACAAACTCTTTATCCAACTGGTTCAGACTTACAATCAG
CTTTTCGAAGAGAACCCGATCAACGCATCCGGAGTTGACGCCAAAGCAATCCTGAGCGCTAGGCTGTCCA
AATCCCGGCGGCTCGAAAACCTCATCGCACAGCTCCCTGGGGAGAAGAAGAACGGCCTGTTTGGTAATCT
TATCGCCCTGTCACTCGGGCTGACCCCCAACTTTAAATCTAACTTCGACCTGGCCGAAGATGCCAAGCTT
CAACTGAGCAAAGACACCTACGATGATGATCTCGACAATCTGCTGGCCCAGATCGGCGACCAGTACGCAG
ACCTTTTTTTGGCGGCAAAGAACCTGTCAGACGCCATTCTGCTGAGTGATATTCTGCGAGTGAACACGGA
GATCACCAAAGCTCCGCTGAGCGCTAGTATGATCAAGCGCTATGATGAGCACCACCAAGACTTGACTTTG
CTGAAGGCCCTTGTCAGACAGCAACTGCCTGAGAAGTACAAGGAAATTTTCTTCGATCAGTCTAAAAATG
GCTACGCCGGATACATTGACGGCGGAGCAAGCCAGGAGGAATTTTACAAATTTATTAAGCCCATCTTGGA
AAAAATGGACGGCACCGAGGAGCTGCTGGTAAAGCTTAACAGAGAAGATCTGTTGCGCAAACAGCGCACT
TTCGACAATGGAAGCATCCCCCACCAGATTCACCTGGGCGAACTGCACGCTATCCTCAGGCGGCAAGAGG
ATTTCTACCCCTTTTTGAAAGATAACAGGGAAAAGATTGAGAAAATCCTCACATTTCGGATACCCTACTA
TGTAGGCCCCCTCGCCCGGGGAAATT
Features (pLannotate 1.2.2; 22 found; start..end, strand, type, name):
   2790..2960    +  CDS            CRK (fragment): CRK_HUMAN - Experimental evidence at protein level: Swiss-Prot protein existence level 1. [Isoform Crk-II]: Regulates cell adhesion, spreading and migration (PubMed:31311869). Mediates attachment-induced MAPK8 activation, membrane ruffling and cell motility in a Rac-dependent manner. Involved in phagocytosis of apoptotic cells and cell motility via its interaction with DOCK1 and DOCK4 (PubMed:19004829). May regulate the EFNA5-EPHA3 signaling (By similarity). From Homo sapiens (Human).
   3693..3944    +  CDS            UGI: UNGI_BPPB2 - Experimental evidence at protein level: Swiss-Prot protein existence level 1. This protein binds specifically and reversibly to the host uracil-DNA glycosylase, preventing removal of uracil residues from PBS2 DNA by the host uracil-excision repair system. From Bacillus phage PBS2 (Bacteriophage PBS2).
   4005..4403    +  CDS            BSD: blasticidin S deaminase; Aspergillus terreus BSD; confers resistance to blasticidin
   4437..4661    +  polyA_signal   bGH poly(A) signal: bovine growth hormone polyadenylation signal
   4730..4752    -  protein_bind   lac operator (fragment): The lac repressor binds to the lac operator to inhibit transcription in E. coli. This inhibition can be relieved by adding lactose or isopropyl-β-D-thiogalactopyranoside (IPTG). lac repressor encoded by lacI
   4756..4786    -  promoter       lac promoter: promoter for the E. coli lac operon
   4801..4822    -  protein_bind   CAP binding site: CAP binding activates transcription in the presence of cAMP. E. coli catabolite activator protein
   4835..4874    -  CDS            lacI (fragment): lac repressor; lacI; The lac repressor binds to the lac operator to inhibit transcription in E. coli. This inhibition can be relieved by adding lactose or isopropyl-β-D-thiogalactopyranoside (IPTG).
   5159..5177    -  promoter       T3 promoter: promoter for bacteriophage T3 RNA polymerase
   5220..5242    -  protein_bind   lac operator (fragment): The lac repressor binds to the lac operator to inhibit transcription in E. coli. This inhibition can be relieved by adding lactose or isopropyl-β-D-thiogalactopyranoside (IPTG). lac repressor encoded by lacI
   5246..5276    -  promoter       lac promoter: promoter for the E. coli lac operon
   5291..5312    -  protein_bind   CAP binding site: CAP binding activates transcription in the presence of cAMP. E. coli catabolite activator protein
   5325..5417    -  CDS            lacI (fragment): lac repressor; lacI; The lac repressor binds to the lac operator to inhibit transcription in E. coli. This inhibition can be relieved by adding lactose or isopropyl-β-D-thiogalactopyranoside (IPTG).
   5600..6188    -  rep_origin     ori: high-copy-number ColE1/pMB1/pBR322/pUC origin of replication
   6359..7219    -  CDS            AmpR: β-lactamase; bla; confers resistance to ampicillin, carbenicillin, and related antibiotics
   7220..7324    -  promoter       AmpR promoter: bla
   7377..7805    -  rep_origin     f1 ori (sequence partly withheld): f1 bacteriophage origin of replication; arrow indicates direction of (+) strand synthesis
   7810..7965    -  CDS            lacZα (fragment): LacZα fragment of β-galactosidase; lacZ fragment
   7973..7991    +  promoter       T7 promoter: promoter for bacteriophage T7 RNA polymerase
   8358..8737    +  enhancer       CMV enhancer: human cytomegalovirus immediate early enhancer
   9015..10031   +  intron         chimeric intron: chimera between introns from chicken β-actin and rabbit β-globin
  10164..2726    +  CDS            Cas9 (across the origin): Cas9 (Csn1) endonuclease from the Streptococcus pyogenes Type II CRISPR/Cas system generates RNA-guided double strand breaks in DNA
