[The description below was written by a language model from this plasmid's Addgene catalogue record and pLannotate feature annotations shown in this document.]
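Description:
pNM1325 is a mammalian expression and CRISPR base-editing plasmid built on the pPBbsr_MCS backbone, designed to deliver a Target-AID cytosine base editor into the genome by PiggyBac transposition. In bacteria it is maintained by a high-copy ColE1/pUC-type origin with ampicillin resistance (AmpR under its own bla promoter), and it also carries an f1 origin plus leftover cloning-vector elements such as lacZα and lacI fragments, duplicated lac promoter/operator segments, and T3 and T7 promoters. The depositor notes that the plasmid is relatively unstable because of repetitive sequences and other elements described as cloned from a retrovirus, which is why a recombination-tolerant host is specified.

The payload is a single CAG-driven transcription unit; the feature table shows the CMV enhancer and the chicken β-actin/rabbit β-globin chimeric intron typical of this promoter. It drives a synthetic fusion recorded as SpCas9-PmCDA1-UGI, in which Cas9 carries the D10A mutation that makes it a nickase. The annotation detects the Cas9 reading frame (spanning the numbering origin), a short fragment matched to human CRK that sits between Cas9 and the downstream portion of the fusion, and the phage PBS2 uracil-DNA glycosylase inhibitor. PmCDA1 itself is not annotated, though it presumably occupies the unannotated stretch before UGI. The deaminase converts cytosine to uracil at guide-directed sites, and UGI blocks uracil excision to favour C-to-T outcomes. A 2A peptide, per the stated purpose, links the editor to blasticidin S deaminase, followed by a bGH polyadenylation signal, so blasticidin selection enriches for cells expressing the editor. The PiggyBac terminal repeats are not called in the feature table, and no guide RNA cassette is recorded. The plasmid was deposited with work on a genetic barcoding system for clone isolation.
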