Addgene plasmid #197144: pNM1325
Purpose: CAGp-Target-AID-2A-BlastR for PiggyBac genomic integration
Depositing lab: Nozomu Yachie. Depositing organization: University of British Columbia. Publication: A multi-kingdom genetic barcoding system for precise clone isolation. Ishiguro S, Ishida K, Sakata RC, Ichiraku M, Takimoto R, Yogo R, Kijima Y, Mori H, Tanaka M, King S, Tarumoto S, Tsujimura T, Bashth O, Masuyama N, Adel A, Toyoshima H, Seki M, Oh JH, Archambault AS, Nishida K, Kondo A, Kuhara S, Aburatani H, Klein Geltink RI, Yamamoto T, Shakiba N, Takashima Y, Yachie N. Nat Biotechnol. 2025 May 21. doi: 10.1038/s41587-025-02649-1. PubMed 40399693.
Backbone
  Vector backbone: pPBbsr_MCS
  Vector type: Mammalian Expression, CRISPR
  Selectable markers: Blasticidin
Growth in bacteria
  Bacterial resistance: Ampicillin, 100 μg/mL
  Growth temperature: 30°C
  Growth strain: NEB Stable
  Copy number: High Copy
Gene/Insert
  Gene/Insert name: SpCas9-PmCDA1-UGI
  Species: Synthetic
  Mutation: SpCas9(D10A)
  Promoter: CAG
  Cloning method: Gibson Cloning
Terms and licenses: Academic/Nonprofit Terms; Industry Terms: Not Available to Industry
Depositor comments: https://benchling.com/s/seq-vndGxR67s2R3wsFg99oD?m=slm-R0zhyyxggV5jJqBJjzo9 Please visit https://www.biorxiv.org/content/10.1101/2023.01.18.524633v1 for bioRxiv preprint. This plasmid is relatively unstable due to repetitive sequences and other genetic element cloned from retrovirus. Please be sure to use NEB stable cells and incubate at 30C.
How to cite: pNM1325 was a gift from Nozomu Yachie (Addgene plasmid # 197144 ; http://n2t.net/addgene:197144 ; RRID:Addgene_197144)
